Addgene plasmid #204629: P14-pZE-SUMO-ObiH
Purpose: ColE1 ori, KanR, TetR, Tet promoter with a codon optimized obiH gene bearing an N-terminal hexahistidine tag followed by a SUMO tag and a TEV protease cleavage site.
Depositing lab: Aditya Kunjapur. Depositing organization: University of Delaware. Publication: Discovery of L-threonine transaldolases for enhanced biosynthesis of beta-hydroxylated amino acids. Jones MA, Butler ND, Anderson SR, Wirt SA, Govil I, Lyu X, Fang Y, Kunjapur AM. Commun Biol. 2023 Sep 11;6(1):929. doi: 10.1038/s42003-023-05293-0. PubMed 37696954.
Backbone
  Vector backbone: pZE Vector
  Backbone size w/o insert (bp): 2915
  Total vector size (bp): 4616
  Vector type: Bacterial Expression, Synthetic Biology
Growth in bacteria
  Bacterial resistance: Kanamycin, 50 μg/mL
  Growth temperature: 37°C
  Growth strain: DH5alpha
  Copy number: High Copy
Gene/Insert
  Gene/Insert name: His-SUMO-TEV-ObiH
  Species: Synthetic
  Insert size (bp): 1698
  Promoter: PLtetO-1 promoter
  Tag / fusion protein: His Tag; SUMO Tag; TEV Protease Site (N terminal on insert)
  Cloning method: Gibson Cloning
  Sequencing primers: 5′ gagtccctatcagtgatagagattgac; 3′ ccatgggatcccccatcaag
Terms and licenses: Academic/Nonprofit Terms; Industry Terms: Not Available to Industry
How to cite: P14-pZE-SUMO-ObiH was a gift from Aditya Kunjapur (Addgene plasmid # 204629 ; http://n2t.net/addgene:204629 ; RRID:Addgene_204629)
