[The description below was written by a language model from this plasmid's Addgene catalogue record and pLannotate feature annotations shown in this document.]
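Description:
P14-pZE-SUMO-ObiH is a 4.6 kb bacterial expression plasmid built on the pZE backbone for tetracycline-regulated production of a tagged ObiH protein in E. coli. It replicates from a high-copy ColE1-type origin and is selected with kanamycin through the Tn5-derived aminoglycoside phosphotransferase gene (NeoR/KanR), which is followed by a phage lambda t0 terminator. A short annotated tnpA fragment next to the resistance gene is most likely residual Tn5 sequence carried along with the marker rather than a functional element.

The payload is a synthetic, codon-optimized obiH open reading frame of about 1.7 kb, assembled by Gibson cloning downstream of the PLtetO-1 promoter, a modified lambda PL promoter carrying tet operator sites. The encoded protein begins with a hexahistidine tag, followed by a SUMO domain (annotated as yeast SMT3) and a TEV protease recognition site. This arrangement allows metal-affinity purification, may improve solubility through the SUMO fusion, and permits proteolytic removal of the N-terminal tags. The automated feature table does not annotate the His tag or the obiH coding region itself. Given the circular map, obiH presumably runs from just after the TEV site across the sequence origin to the rrnB T1 terminator. The plasmid also carries its own TetR repressor gene, expressed on the opposite strand from a J23119 constitutive promoter fragment, so PLtetO-1 is kept repressed until a tetracycline-class inducer is added, independent of the host genotype.

The associated publication concerns the discovery of L-threonine transaldolases for biosynthesis of beta-hydroxylated amino acids, which suggests the construct is used to express and purify ObiH for that work.
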