Features (pLannotate 1.2.2; 11 found; start..end, strand, type, name):
    525..571     +  terminator     rrnB T1 terminator: transcription terminator T1 from the E. coli rrnB gene
    618..1241    -  CDS            TetR: tetracycline repressor TetR; tetR from transposon Tn10; TetR binds to the tetracycline operator tetO to inhibit transcription. This inhibition can be relieved by adding tetracycline or doxycycline.
   1257..1285    -  promoter       J23119 promoter (fragment): bacterial promoter (Registry of Standard Biological Parts BBa J23119)
   1301..1323    +  terminator     rrnB T1 terminator (fragment): Escherichia coli rrnB; transcription terminator T1 from the E. coli rrnB gene
   1488..2076    -  rep_origin     ori: high-copy-number ColE1/pMB1/pBR322/pUC origin of replication
   2164..2258    -  terminator     lambda t0 terminator: transcription terminator from phage lambda
   2289..3083    -  CDS            NeoR/KanR: aminoglycoside phosphotransferase from Tn5; aph(3')-II (or nptII); confers resistance to neomycin, kanamycin, and G418 (Geneticin®)
   3115..3234    -  CDS            tnpA (fragment): TN5P_ECOLX - Also known as tnp. Experimental evidence at protein level: Swiss-Prot protein existence level 1. Mediates transposition of transposon Tn5 by a 'cut and paste' mechanism. First, the monomeric transposase binds the 19 bp inverted DNA repeats flanking the transposon. Then, dimerization of the DNA- bound transposase creates a synaptic DNA complex. After nicking of the first DNA strand, excision of the transposon proceeds through a series of intermediates. The transposase then mediates the insertion of the transposon at a new site by strand transfer. The activity of the wild- type tran
   3301..3374    +  promoter       PLtetO-1 promoter: modified phage lambda PL promoter with tet operator sites (Lutz and Bujard, 1997)
   3438..3731    +  CDS            SMT3: SMT3_YEAST - Experimental evidence at protein level: Swiss-Prot protein existence level 1. Not known; suppressor of MIF2 mutations. From Saccharomyces cerevisiae (strain ATCC 204508 / S288c) (Baker's yeast).
   3762..3782    +  CDS            TEV site: tobacco etch virus (TEV) protease recognition and cleavage site
>Addgene plasmid #204629 | P14-pZE-SUMO-ObiH | addgene full sequence | sequence record 414418 | Addgene NGS Result
GCATTCAAAGAAATGGAACTGTTCGGGCGTGATTACGCGGCCCAAATTGTGTCAAATGCTAAGACCTTGG
CACGTCACTTGCACGAGTTAGGATTAGACGTTACGGGGGAGAGCTTTGGGTTTACCCAGACTCACCAGGT
ACACTTCGCTGTAGGCGACTTACAAAAAGCCTTGGATTTATGTGTTAATTCACTTCACGCAGGGGGCATC
CGTAGCACGAATATCGAGATTCCCGGAAAACCAGGGGTGCATGGTATTCGTTTGGGTGTGCAAGCGATGA
CTCGCCGTGGCATGAAGGAAAAGGATTTCGAGGTGGTAGCTCGTTTCATTGCGGATCTTTACTTCAAGAA
AACTGAGCCAGCGAAAGTTGCTCAGCAGATTAAGGAATTTTTGCAGGCGTTCCCATTAGCGCCTCTGGCA
TATTCTTTTGATAATTATTTAGACGAGGAGTTATTGGCTGCGGTGTACCAAGGAGCCCAACGTTAACTTG
ATGGGGGATCCCATGGTACGCGTGCTAGAGGCATCAAATAAAACGAAAGGCTCAGTCGAAAGACTGGGCC
TTTCGTTTTATCTGTTGTTTGTCGGTGAACGTCTCATTTTCGCCAGATATCGACGTCTTAAGACCCACTT
TCACATTTAAGTTGTTTTTCTAATCCGCATATGATCAATTCAAGGCCGAATAAGAAGGCTGGCTCTGCAC
CTTGGTGATCAAATAATTCGATAGCTTGTCGTAATAATGGCGGCATACTATCAGTAGTAGGTGTTTCCCT
TTCTTCTTTAGCGACTTGATGCTCTTGATCTTCCAATACGCAACCTAAAGTAAAATGCCCCACAGCGCTG
AGTGCATATAATGCATTCTCTAGTGAAAAACCTTGTTGGCATAAAAAGGCTAATTGATTTTCGAGAGTTT
CATACTGTTTTTCTGTAGGCCGTGTACCTAAATGTACTTTTGCTCCATCGCGATGACTTAGTAAAGCACA
TCTAAAACTTTTAGCGTTATTACGTAAAAAATCTTGCCAGCTTTCCCCTTCTAAAGGGCAAAAGTGAGTA
TGGTGCCTATCTAACATCTCAATGGCTAAGGCGTCGAGCAAAGCCCGCTTATTTTTTACATGCCAATACA
ATGTAGGCTGCTCTACACCTAGCTTCTGGGCGAGTTTACGGGTTGTTAAACCTTCGATTCCGACCTCATT
AAGCAGCTCTAATGCGCTGTTAATCACTTTACTTTTATCTAATCTAGACATCATTAATTCCTAATTGCTA
GCATTATACCTAGGACTGAGCTAGCCATAAAGTTGACACTACGCTCTCCTGAGTAGGACAAATCCGCCGC
CCTAGACCTAGGGCTTTCGGCTGCGGCGAGCGGTATCAGCTCACTCAAAGGCGGTAATACGGTTATCCAC
AGAATCAGGGGATAACGCAGGAAAGAACATGTGAGCAAAAGGCCAGCAAAAGGCCAGGAACCGTAAAAAG
GCCGCGTTGCTGGCGTTTTTCCATAGGCTCCGCCCCCCTGACGAGCATCACAAAAATCGACGCTCAAGTC
AGAGGTGGCGAAACCCGACAGGACTATAAAGATACCAGGCGTTTCCCCCTGGAAGCTCCCTCGTGCGCTC
TCCTGTTCCGACCCTGCCGCTTACCGGATACCTGTCCGCCTTTCTCCCTTCGGGAAGCGTGGCGCTTTCT
CATAGCTCACGCTGTAGGTATCTCAGTTCGGTGTAGGTCGTTCGCTCCAAGCTGGGCTGTGTGCACGAAC
CCCCCGTTCAGCCCGACCGCTGCGCCTTATCCGGTAACTATCGTCTTGAGTCCAACCCGGTAAGACACGA
CTTATCGCCACTGGCAGCAGCCACTGGTAACAGGATTAGCAGAGCGAGGTATGTAGGCGGTGCTACAGAG
TTCTTGAAGTGGTGGCCTAACTACGGCTACACTAGAAGGACAGTATTTGGTATCTGCGCTCTGCTGAAGC
CAGTTACCTTCGGAAAAAGAGTTGGTAGCTCTTGATCCGGCAAACAAACCACCGCTGGTAGCGGTGGTTT
TTTTGTTTGCAAGCAGCAGATTACGCGCAGAAAAAAAGGATCTCAAGAAGATCCTTTGATCTTTTCTACG
GGGTCTGACGCTCAGTGGAACGAAAACTCACGTTAAGGGATTTTGGTCATGACTAGTGCTTGGATTCTCA
CCAATAAAAAACGCCCGGCGGCAACCGAGCGTTCTGAACAAATCCAGATGGAGTTCTGAGGTCATTACTG
GATCTATCAACAGGAGTCCAAGCGAGCTCTCGAACCCCAGAGTCCCGCTCAGAAGAACTCGTCAAGAAGG
CGATAGAAGGCGATGCGCTGCGAATCGGGAGCGGCGATACCGTAAAGCACGAGGAAGCGGTCAGCCCATT
CGCCGCCAAGCTCTTCAGCAATATCACGGGTAGCCAACGCTATGTCCTGATAGCGGTCCGCCACACCCAG
CCGGCCACAGTCGATGAATCCAGAAAAGCGGCCATTTTCCACCATGATATTCGGCAAGCAGGCATCGCCA
TGGGTCACGACGAGATCCTCGCCGTCGGGCATGCGCGCCTTGAGCCTGGCGAACAGTTCGGCTGGCGCGA
GCCCCTGATGCTCTTCGTCCAGATCATCCTGATCGACAAGACCGGCTTCCATCCGAGTACGTGCTCGCTC
GATGCGATGTTTCGCTTGGTGGTCGAATGGGCAGGTAGCCGGATCAAGCGTATGCAGCCGCCGCATTGCA
TCAGCCATGATGGATACTTTCTCGGCAGGAGCAAGGTGAGATGACAGGAGATCCTGCCCCGGCACTTCGC
CCAATAGCAGCCAGTCCCTTCCCGCTTCAGTGACAACGTCGAGCACAGCTGCGCAAGGAACGCCCGTCGT
GGCCAGCCACGATAGCCGCGCTGCCTCGTCCTGCAGTTCATTCAGGGCACCGGACAGGTCGGTCTTGACA
AAAAGAACCTGGCGCCCCTGCGCTGACAGCCGGAACACGGCGGCATCAGAGCAGCCGATTGTCTGTTGTG
CCCAGTCATAGCCGAATAGCCTCTCCACCCAAGCGGCCGGAGAACCTGCGTGCAATCCATCTTGTTCAAT
CATGCGAAACGATCCTCATCCTGTCTCTTGATCAGATCTTGATCCCCTGCGCCATCAGATCCTTGGCGGC
AAGAAAGCCATCCAGTTTACTTTGCAGGGCTTCCCAACCTTACCAGAGGGCGCCCCAGCTGGCAATTCCG
ACGTCTAAGAAACCATTATTATCATGACATTAACCTATAAAAATAGGCGTATCACGAGGCCCTTTCGTCT
TCACCTCGAGTCCCTATCAGTGATAGAGATTGACATCCCTATCAGTGATAGAGATACTGAGCACATCAGC
AGGACGCACTGACCGAATTCATTAAAGAGGAGAAAGGTATCATGGGCAGCAGCCATCACCATCATCACCA
CATGTCCCTGCAGGACTCGGAGGTTAACCAGGAAGCAAAGCCGGAAGTCAAACCGGAAGTGAAACCCGAA
ACTCACATCAATCTGAAGGTAAGTGATGGTTCTTCAGAGATATTCTTTAAAATTAAAAAAACCACGCCTC
TGCGGCGTCTTATGGAAGCGTTCGCCAAACGACAAGGGAAAGAGATGGATAGCTTACGTTTTCTCTATGA
TGGCATTCGCATCCAGGCGGATCAAGCTCCAGAGGACTTGGATATGGAAGATAACGACATTATCGAAGCC
CATCGCGAACAGATTGGTGGCGGCGGTGGTGGGTCGGGAGGTGGAGGTTCAGAAAATCTGTATTTTCAGG
GCTCCAATGTCAAGCAACAGACAGCTCAGATCGTGGATTGGTTATCAAGCACTTTAGGTAAAGACCATCA
GTATCGTGAAGATAGCTTGAGTCTTACAGCGAACGAGAACTATCCGTCAGCGTTGGTACGTTTGACGTCG
GGCTCGACCGCAGGGGCGTTTTATCACTGTAGTTTCCCCTTTGAGGTACCTGCCGGGGAATGGCACTTCC
CGGAGCCAGGGCATATGAATGCCATCGCAGACCAGGTACGTGATCTTGGGAAAACACTGATCGGAGCACA
GGCGTTTGACTGGCGCCCAAACGGCGGCTCTACAGCAGAACAGGCGTTGATGTTAGCGGCGTGCAAGCCC
GGGGAAGGATTTGTCCATTTCGCACACCGCGACGGAGGCCATTTTGCGCTTGAATCACTGGCGCAGAAAA
TGGGAATTGAAATTTTCCACTTGCCAGTTAACCCCACGAGTTTGCTTATTGATGTGGCGAAATTGGATGA
AATGGTCCGCCGCAATCCGCACATCCGTATTGTAATTCTGGACCAGTCCTTTAAGCTTCGCTGGCAGCCG
TTGGCGGAAATTCGTTCCGTACTGCCGGATTCGTGTACTTTGACGTACGACATGAGTCACGATGGAGGTT
TGATTATGGGTGGCGTTTTCGATTCGCCTTTAAGTTGCGGAGCAGACATCGTACACGGAAACACACATAA
GACGATCCCTGGTCCACAGAAAGGGTACATCGGATTTAAGAGTGCTCAACACCCGCTGTTAGTGGATACC
AGCCTTTGGGTATGCCCTCACCTGCAATCCAACTGCCATGCGGAACAGCTGCCGCCAATGTGGGTA
